>Addgene plasmid #197485 | pHTN-Halo-TEV-ATG3_Y210A | addgene full sequence | sequence record 389409 | Addgene NGS Result
TGGTTATATAGCATAAATCAATATTGGCTATTGGCCATTGCATACGTTGTATCTATATCATAATATGTAC
ATTTATATTGGCTCATGTCCAATATGACCGCCATGTTGGCATTGATTATTGACTAGTTATTAATAGTAAT
CAATTACGGGGTCATTAGTTCATAGCCCATATATGGAGTTCCGCGTTACATAACTTACGGTAAATGGCCC
GCCTGGCTGACCGCCCAACGACCCCCGCCCATTGACGTCAATAATGACGTATGTTCCCATAGTAACGCCA
ATAGGGACTTTCCATTGACGTCAATGGGTGGAGTATTTACGGTAAACTGCCCACTTGGCAGTACATCAAG
TGTATCATATGCCAAGTCCGCCCCCTATTGACGTCAATGACGGTAAATGGCCCGCCTGGCATTATGCCCA
GTACATGACCTTACGGGACTTTCCTACTTGGCAGTACATCTACGTATTAGTCATCGCTATTACCATGGTG
ATGCGGTTTTGGCAGTACACCAATGGGCGTGGATAGCGGTTTGACTCACGGGGATTTCCAAGTCTCCACC
CCATTGACGTCAATGGGAGTTTGTTTTGGCACCAAAATCAACGGGACTTTCCAAAATGTCGTAATAACCC
CGCCCCGTTGACGCAAATGGGCGGTAGGCGTGTACGGTGGGAGGTCTATATAAGCAGAGCTGGTTTAGTG
AACCGTCAGATCACTAGAAGCTTTATTGCGGTAGTTTATCACAGTTAAATTGCTAACGCAGTCAGTGCTT
CTGACACAACAGTCTCGAACTTAAGCTGCAGAAGTTGGTCGTGAGGCACTGGGCAGGTAAGTATCAAGGT
TACAAGACAGGTTTAAGGAGACCAATAGAAACTGGGCTTGTCGAGACAGAGAAGACTCTTGCGTTTCTGA
TAGGCACCTATTGGTCTTACTGACATCCACTTTGCCTTTCTCTCCACAGGTGTCCACTCCCAGTTCAATT
ACAGCTCTTAAGGCTAGAGTATTAATACGACTCACTATAGGGCTAGCAAAGCCACCATGGCAGAAATCGG
TACTGGCTTTCCATTCGACCCCCATTATGTGGAAGTCCTGGGCGAGCGCATGCACTACGTCGATGTTGGT
CCGCGCGATGGCACCCCTGTGCTGTTCCTGCACGGTAACCCGACCTCCTCCTACGTGTGGCGCAACATCA
TCCCGCATGTTGCACCGACCCATCGCTGCATTGCTCCAGACCTGATCGGTATGGGCAAATCCGACAAACC
AGACCTGGGTTATTTCTTCGACGACCACGTCCGCTTCATGGATGCCTTCATCGAAGCCCTGGGTCTGGAA
GAGGTCGTCCTGGTCATTCACGACTGGGGCTCCGCTCTGGGTTTCCACTGGGCCAAGCGCAATCCAGAGC
GCGTCAAAGGTATTGCATTTATGGAGTTCATCCGCCCTATCCCGACCTGGGACGAATGGCCAGAATTTGC
CCGCGAGACCTTCCAGGCCTTCCGCACCACCGACGTCGGCCGCAAGCTGATCATCGATCAGAACGTTTTT
ATCGAGGGTACGCTGCCGATGGGTGTCGTCCGCCCGCTGACTGAAGTCGAGATGGACCATTACCGCGAGC
CGTTCCTGAATCCTGTTGACCGCGAGCCACTGTGGCGCTTCCCAAACGAGCTGCCAATCGCCGGTGAGCC
AGCGAACATCGTCGCGCTGGTCGAAGAATACATGGACTGGCTGCACCAGTCCCCTGTCCCGAAGCTGCTG
TTCTGGGGCACCCCAGGCGTTCTGATCCCACCGGCCGAAGCCGCTCGCCTGGCCAAAAGCCTGCCTAACT
GCAAGGCTGTGGACATCGGCCCGGGTCTGAATCTGCTGCAAGAAGACAACCCGGACCTGATCGGCAGCGA
GATCGCGCGCTGGCTGTCGACGCTCGAGATTTCCGGCGAGCCAACCACTGAGGATCTGTACTTTCAGAGC
GATAACGCGATCGCTTCCGAATTCGGATCCATGCAGAATGTGATTAATACTGTGAAGGGAAAGGCACTGG
AAGTGGCTGAGTACCTGACCCCGGTCCTCAAGGAATCAAAGTTTAAGGAAACAGGTGTAATTACCCCAGA
AGAGTTTGTGGCAGCTGGAGATCACCTAGTCCACCACTGTCCAACATGGCAATGGGCTACAGGGGAAGAA
TTGAAAGTGAAGGCATACCTACCAACAGGCAAACAATTTTTGGTAACCAAAAATGTGCCGTGCTATAAGC
GGTGCAAACAGATGGAATATTCAGATGAATTGGAAGCTATCATTGAAGAAGATGATGGTGATGGCGGATG
GGTAGATACATATCACAACACAGGTATTACAGGAATAACGGAAGCCGTTAAAGAGATCACACTGGAAAAT
AAGGACAATATAAGGCTTCAAGATTGCTCAGCACTATGTGAAGAGGAAGAAGATGAAGATGAAGGAGAAG
CTGCAGATATGGAAGAATATGAAGAGAGTGGATTGTTGGAAACAGATGAGGCTACCCTAGATACAAGGAA
AATAGTAGAAGCTTGTAAAGCCAAAACTGATGCTGGCGGTGAAGATGCTATTTTGCAAACCAGAACTTAT
GACCTTTACATCACTTATGATAAATATGCGCAGACTCCACGATTATGGTTGTTTGGCTATGATGAGCAAC
GGCAGCCTTTAACAGTTGAGCACATGTATGAAGACATCAGTCAGGATCATGTGAAGAAAACAGTGACCAT
TGAAAATCACCCTCATCTGCCACCACCTCCCATGTGTTCAGTTCACCCATGCAGGCATGCTGAGGTGATG
AAGAAAATCATTGAGACTGTTGCAGAAGGAGGGGGAGAACTTGGAGTTCATATGTATCTTCTTATTTTCT
TGAAATTTGTACAAGCTGTCATTCCAACAATAGAATATGACTACACAAGACACTTCACAATGTAAGCGGC
CGCTTGCTGAGTTGGCTGCTGCCACCGCTGAGCAATAACTAGCATAACCCCTTGGCCGCTTCGAGCAGAC
ATGATAAGATACATTGATGAGTTTGGACAAACCACAACTAGAATGCAGTGAAAAAAATGCTTTATTTGTG
AAATTTGTGATGCTATTGCTTTATTTGTAACCATTATAAGCTGCAATAAACAAGTTAACAACAACAATTG
CATTCATTTTATGTTTCAGGTTCAGGGGGAGATGTGGGAGGTTTTTTTAAGCAAGTAAAACCTCTACAAA
TGTGGTAAAATCGAATTTTAACAAAATATTAACGCTTACAATTTCCTGATGCGGTATTTTCTCCTTACGC
ATCTGTGCGGTATTTCACACCGCATACGCGGATCTGCGCAGCACCATGGCCTGAAATAACCTCTGAAAGA
GGAACTTGGTTAGGTACCTTCTGAGGCGGAAAGAACCAGCTGTGGAATGTGTGTCAGTTAGGGTGTGGAA
AGTCCCCAGGCTCCCCAGCAGGCAGAAGTATGCAAAGCATGCATCTCAATTAGTCAGCAACCAGGTGTGG
AAAGTCCCCAGGCTCCCCAGCAGGCAGAAGTATGCAAAGCATGCATCTCAATTAGTCAGCAACCATAGTC
CCGCCCCTAACTCCGCCCATCCCGCCCCTAACTCCGCCCAGTTCCGCCCATTCTCCGCCCCATGGCTGAC
TAATTTTTTTTATTTATGCAGAGGCCGAGGCCGCCTCGGCCTCTGAGCTATTCCAGAAGTAGTGAGGAGG
CTTTTTTGGAGGCCTAGGCTTTTGCAAAAAGCTTGATTCTTCTGACACAACAGTCTCGAACTTAAGGCTA
GAGCCACCATGATTGAACAAGATGGATTGCACGCAGGTTCTCCGGCCGCTTGGGTGGAGAGGCTATTCGG
CTATGACTGGGCACAACAGACAATCGGCTGCTCTGATGCCGCCGTGTTCCGGCTGTCAGCGCAGGGGCGC
CCGGTTCTTTTTGTCAAGACCGACCTGTCCGGTGCCCTGAATGAACTGCAGGACGAGGCAGCGCGGCTAT
CGTGGCTGGCCACGACGGGCGTTCCTTGCGCAGCTGTGCTCGACGTTGTCACTGAAGCGGGAAGGGACTG
GCTGCTATTGGGCGAAGTGCCGGGGCAGGATCTCCTGTCATCTCACCTTGCTCCTGCCGAGAAAGTATCC
ATCATGGCTGATGCAATGCGGCGGCTGCATACGCTTGATCCGGCTACCTGCCCATTCGACCACCAAGCGA
AACATCGCATCGAGCGAGCACGTACTCGGATGGAAGCCGGTCTTGTCGATCAGGATGATCTGGACGAAGA
GCATCAGGGGCTCGCGCCAGCCGAACTGTTCGCCAGGCTCAAGGCGCGCATGCCCGACGGCGAGGATCTC
GTCGTGACCCATGGCGATGCCTGCTTGCCGAATATCATGGTGGAAAATGGCCGCTTTTCTGGATTCATCG
ACTGTGGCCGGCTGGGTGTGGCGGACCGCTATCAGGACATAGCGTTGGCTACCCGTGATATTGCTGAAGA
GCTTGGCGGCGAATGGGCTGACCGCTTCCTCGTGCTTTACGGTATCGCCGCTCCCGATTCGCAGCGCATC
GCCTTCTATCGCCTTCTTGACGAGTTCTTCTGAGCGGGACTCTGGGGTTCGAAATGACCGACCAAGCGAC
GCCCAACCTGCCATCACGATGGCCGCAATAAAATATCTTTATTTTCATTACATCTGTGTGTTGGTTTTTT
GTGTGAATCGATAGCGATAAGGATCCTCTTTGCGCTTGCGTTTTCCCTTGTCCAGATAGCCCAGTAGCTG
ACATTCATCCGGGGTCAGCACCGTTTCTGCGGACTGGCTTTCTACGTAATGGTTTCTTAGACGTCAGGTG
GCACTTTTCGGGGAAATGTGCGCGGAACCCCTATTTGTTTATTTTTCTAAATACATTCAAATATGTATCC
GCTCATGAGACAATAACCCTGATAAATGCTTCAATAATATTGAAAAAGGAAGAGTATGAGTATTCAACAT
TTCCGTGTCGCCCTTATTCCCTTTTTTGCGGCATTTTGCCTTCCTGTTTTTGCTCACCCAGAAACGCTGG
TGAAAGTAAAAGATGCTGAAGATCAGTTGGGTGCACGAGTGGGTTACATCGAACTGGATCTCAACAGCGG
TAAGATCCTTGAGAGTTTTCGCCCCGAAGAACGTTTTCCAATGATGAGCACTTTCAAAGTTCTGCTATGT
GGCGCGGTATTATCCCGTATTGACGCCGGGCAAGAGCAACTCGGTCGCCGCATACACTATTCTCAGAATG
ACTTGGTTGAGTACTCACCAGTCACAGAAAAGCATCTTACGGATGGCATGACAGTAAGAGAATTATGCAG
TGCTGCCATAACCATGAGTGATAACACTGCGGCCAACTTACTTCTGACAACTATCGGAGGACCGAAGGAG
CTAACCGCTTTTTTGCACAACATGGGGGATCATGTAACTCGCCTTGATCGTTGGGAACCGGAGCTGAATG
AAGCCATACCAAACGACGAGCGTGACACCACGATGCCTGTAGCAATGGCAACAACGTTGCGCAAACTATT
AACTGGCGAACTACTTACTCTAGCTTCCCGGCAACAATTAATAGACTGGATGGAGGCGGATAAAGTTGCA
GGACCACTTCTGCGCTCGGCCCTTCCGGCTGGCTGGTTTATTGCTGATAAATCTGGAGCCGGTGAGCGTG
GGTCTCGCGGTATCATTGCAGCACTGGGGCCAGATGGTAAGCCCTCCCGTATCGTAGTTATCTACACGAC
GGGGAGTCAGGCAACTATGGATGAACGAAATAGACAGATCGCTGAGATAGGTGCCTCACTGATTAAGCAT
TGGTAATTCGAAATGACCGACCAAGCGACGCCCAACCGGTATCAGCTCACTCAAAGGCGGTAATACGGTT
ATCCACAGAATCAGGGGATAACGCAGGAAAGAACATGTGAGCAAAAGGCCAGCAAAAGGCCAGGAACCGT
AAAAAGGCCGCGTTGCTGGCGTTTTTCCATAGGCTCCGCCCCCCTGACGAGCATCACAAAAATCGACGCT
CAAGTCAGAGGTGGCGAAACCCGACAGGACTATAAAGATACCAGGCGTTTCCCCCTGGAAGCTCCCTCGT
GCGCTCTCCTGTTCCGACCCTGCCGCTTACCGGATACCTGTCCGCCTTTCTCCCTTCGGGAAGCGTGGCG
CTTTCTCATAGCTCACGCTGTAGGTATCTCAGTTCGGTGTAGGTCGTTCGCTCCAAGCTGGGCTGTGTGC
ACGAACCCCCCGTTCAGCCCGACCGCTGCGCCTTATCCGGTAACTATCGTCTTGAGTCCAACCCGGTAAG
ACACGACTTATCGCCACTGGCAGCAGCCACTGGTAACAGGATTAGCAGAGCGAGGTATGTAGGCGGTGCT
ACAGAGTTCTTGAAGTGGTGGCCTAACTACGGCTACACTAGAAGGACAGTATTTGGTATCTGCGCTCTGC
TGAAGCCAGTTACCTTCGGAAAAAGAGTTGGTAGCTCTTGATCCGGCAAACAAACCACCGCTGGTAGCGG
TGGTTTTTTTGTTTGCAAGCAGCAGATTACGCGCAGAAAAAAAGGATTTCAAGAAGATCCTTTGATCTTT
TCTACGGGGTCTGACGCTCAGTGGAACGAAAACTCACGTTAAGGGATTTTGGTCATGAGATTATCAAAAA
GGATCTTCACCTAGATCCTTTTATAGTCCGGAAATACAGGAACGCACGCTGGATGGCCCTTCGCTGGGAT
GGTGAAACCATGAAAAATGGCAGCTTCAGTGGATTAAGTGGGGGTAATGTGGCCTGTACCCTCTGGTTGC
ATAGGTATTCATACGGTTAAAATTTATCAGGCGCGATTGCGGCAGTTTTTCGGGTGGTTTGTTGCCATTT
TTACCTGTCTGCTGCCGTGATCGCGCTGAACGCGTTTTAGCGGTGCGTACAATTAAGGGATTATGGTAAA
TCCACTTACTGTCTGCCCTCGTAGCCATCGAGATAAACCGCAGTACTCCGGCCACGATGCGTCCGGCGTA
GAGGATCGAGATCTTCAATATTGGCCATTAGCCATATTATTCAT
Features (pLannotate 1.2.2; 21 found; start..end, strand, type, name):
    110..487     +  enhancer       CMV enhancer: human cytomegalovirus immediate early enhancer
    489..688     +  promoter       CMV promoter: human cytomegalovirus (CMV) immediate early promoter
    827..959     +  intron         chimeric intron: chimera between introns from human β-globin and immunoglobulin heavy chain genes
   1003..1021    +  promoter       T7 promoter: promoter for bacteriophage T7 RNA polymerase
   1037..1927    +  CDS            HaloTag®: modified bacterial dehalogenase that forms covalent bonds with chloroalkane derivatives
   1940..1960    +  CDS            TEV site: tobacco etch virus (TEV) protease recognition and cleavage site
   1991..2932    +  CDS            ATG3: ATG3_HUMAN - Also known as APG3, APG3L. Experimental evidence at protein level: Swiss-Prot protein existence level 1. E2 conjugating enzyme required for the cytoplasm to vacuole transport (Cvt), autophagy, and mitochondrial homeostasis. Responsible for the E2-like covalent binding of phosphatidylethanolamine to the C- terminal Gly of ATG8-like proteins (GABARAP, GABARAPL1, GABARAPL2 or MAP1LC3A). The ATG12-ATG5 conjugate plays a role of an E3 and promotes the transfer of ATG8-like proteins from ATG3 to phosphatidylethanolamine (PE). This step is required for the membrane association of ATG8-li
   2946..2971    +  CDS            SET1 (fragment): solubility-enhancement tag derived from T7 phage gene 10B
   2979..2995    +  terminator     T7 terminator (fragment): transcription terminator for bacteriophage T7 RNA polymerase
   3015..3136    -  polyA_signal   SV40 poly(A) signal: SV40 polyadenylation signal
   3159..3227    -  CDS            large T antigen (fragment): large T antigen from SV40 (simian virus 40)
   3232..3264    +  rep_origin     M13 ori (fragment): M13 bacteriophage origin of replication; arrow indicates direction of (+) strand synthesis
   3265..3316    -  misc_feature   bom (fragment): basis of mobility region from pBR322
   3381..3738    +  promoter       SV40 promoter: SV40 enhancer and early promoter
   3789..4580    +  CDS            neo: KKA2_KLEPN - Also known as kan, nptII. Experimental evidence at protein level: Swiss-Prot protein existence level 1. Resistance to kanamycin, neomycin, paromomycin, ribostamycin, butirosin and gentamicin B. From Klebsiella pneumoniae.
   4647..4695    +  polyA_signal   poly(A) signal: synthetic polyadenylation signal
   4716..4808    -  CDS            tnpA (fragment): TN5P_ECOLX - Also known as tnp. Experimental evidence at protein level: Swiss-Prot protein existence level 1. Mediates transposition of transposon Tn5 by a 'cut and paste' mechanism. First, the monomeric transposase binds the 19 bp inverted DNA repeats flanking the transposon. Then, dimerization of the DNA- bound transposase creates a synaptic DNA complex. After nicking of the first DNA strand, excision of the transposon proceeds through a series of intermediates. The transposase then mediates the insertion of the transposon at a new site by strand transfer. The activity of the wild- type tran
   4851..4955    +  promoter       AmpR promoter: bla
   4956..5816    +  CDS            AmpR: β-lactamase; bla; confers resistance to ampicillin, carbenicillin, and related antibiotics
   5974..6562    -  rep_origin     ori: high-copy-number ColE1/pMB1/pBR322/pUC origin of replication
   6678..6961    +  misc_feature   cer region: ColE1-derived recombination site that helps to maintain plasmids as monomers
