[The description below was written by a language model from this plasmid's Addgene catalogue record and pLannotate feature annotations shown in this document.]
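Description:
pHTN-Halo-TEV-ATG3_Y210A is a 7,044-nt mammalian expression plasmid built on the pHTN backbone, designed to produce human ATG3 carrying the Y210A point mutation as an N-terminal HaloTag fusion. In bacteria it is maintained at high copy from a ColE1/pUC-type origin and selected with ampicillin through the β-lactamase (AmpR) gene. A ColE1-derived cer region is also present, which helps keep the plasmid in monomeric form. For mammalian cells, a separate cassette places the neo (nptII) gene under the SV40 enhancer/early promoter with a synthetic polyadenylation signal, offering the option of G418-type selection for stable lines.

The main expression unit is driven by the human CMV immediate-early enhancer and promoter, followed by a chimeric β-globin/immunoglobulin intron that generally improves transcript processing and expression. A T7 promoter just upstream of the coding region would additionally permit in vitro transcription. The open reading frame encodes HaloTag, a modified bacterial dehalogenase that bonds covalently to chloroalkane ligands, then a TEV protease recognition site, then ATG3. An SV40 poly(A) signal lies downstream of the insert. ATG3 is the E2-like enzyme that conjugates ATG8-family proteins such as LC3 and GABARAP to phosphatidylethanolamine during autophagy. The record does not state the functional consequence of the Y210A substitution. The HaloTag supports fluorescent labelling or capture of the fusion on ligand resin, and TEV cleavage can release ATG3 from the tag. Several short annotated fragments (SET1, T7 terminator, large T antigen, M13 ori, bom, tnpA) appear to be backbone remnants rather than functional elements.
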