Addgene plasmid #197485: pHTN-Halo-TEV-ATG3_Y210A
Purpose: Mammalian Expression of human ATG3 Y210A
Depositing lab: James Hurley. Depositing organization: University of California, Berkeley.
Backbone
  Vector backbone: pHTN
  Vector type: Mammalian Expression
Growth in bacteria
  Bacterial resistance: Ampicillin, 100 μg/mL
  Growth temperature: 37°C
  Growth strain: DH5alpha
  Copy number: High Copy
Gene/Insert
  Gene/Insert name: ATG3
  Species: H. sapiens (human)
  Mutation: Y210A
  Entrez Gene: ATG3 (a.k.a. APG3, APG3-LIKE, APG3L, PC3-96, hApg3)
  Tag / fusion protein: Halo (N terminal on insert)
  Cloning method: Restriction Enzyme; 5′ cloning site Unknown (unknown if destroyed); 3′ cloning site Unknown (unknown if destroyed)
Terms and licenses: Academic/Nonprofit Terms; Industry Terms: Not Available to Industry
How to cite: pHTN-Halo-TEV-ATG3_Y210A was a gift from James Hurley (Addgene plasmid # 197485 ; http://n2t.net/addgene:197485 ; RRID:Addgene_197485)
